>Addgene plasmid #135639 | pAAV-S5E4-dTom-nlsdTom | addgene full sequence | sequence record 272209 | Addgene NGS Result
CCTGCAGGCAGCTGCGCGCTCGCTCGCTCACTGAGGCCGCCCGGGCGTCGGGCGACCTTTGGTCGCCCGG
CCTCAGTGAGCGAGCGAGCGCGCAGAGAGGGAGTGGCCAACTCCATCACTAGGGGTTCCTGCGGCCGCAC
GCGTTTAATTAAACTAGTGGTTTTCTGACAGAGCAAGTCTTGACCTGCTTAACATTATGTTATGCTAGTC
ATTTTAAAATGAGTCTTTATTTCCCATAGAAGGTCAGTTTTTTTACATTATTATATAATCTTTTGACAGA
ATAACAAATAACATTCTGAATGTCTCATTTCTAAATACAAAACATCTTAGTATAAAATTATGCATTGTTT
TAAATGCTTGGAAGTAGGTCCACATGTAGAAAACAAAGTACGTATGATAAAAAATATCAAAATTGTATAT
TCAGAAACTTCCTGCAGCCCGGGCTGGGCATAAAAGTCAGGGCAGAGCCATCTATTGCTTACATTTGCTT
CTAGCCTGCAAGTCGAGGAGCGCAGCCTTCCAGAAGCAGAGCGCGGCGCCTTAAGCTGCAGAAGTTGGTC
GTGAGGCACTGGGCACGTAAGTATCAAGGTTACAAGACAGGTTTAAGGAGACCAATAGAAACTGGGCTTG
TCGAGACAGAGAAGACTCTTGCGTTTCTGATAGGCACCTATTGGTCTTACTGACATCCACTTTGCCTTTC
TCTCCACAGCGAGCTCGCTAGCGCGATCGCTGCCACCATGGTGAGCAAGGGCGAGGAGGTCATCAAAGAG
TTCATGCGCTTCAAGGTGCGCATGGAGGGCTCCATGAACGGCCACGAGTTCGAGATCGAGGGCGAGGGCG
AGGGCCGCCCCTACGAGGGCACCCAGACCGCCAAGCTGAAGGTGACCAAGGGCGGCCCCCTGCCCTTCGC
CTGGGACATCCTGTCCCCCCAGTTCATGTACGGCTCCAAGGCGTACGTGAAGCACCCCGCCGACATCCCC
GATTACAAGAAGCTGTCCTTCCCCGAGGGCTTCAAGTGGGAGCGCGTGATGAACTTCGAGGACGGCGGTC
TGGTGACCGTGACCCAGGACTCCTCCCTGCAGGACGGCACGCTGATCTACAAGGTGAAGATGCGCGGCAC
CAACTTCCCCCCCGACGGCCCCGTAATGCAGAAGAAGACCATGGGCTGGGAGGCCTCCACCGAGCGCCTG
TACCCCCGCGACGGCGTGCTGAAGGGCGAGATCCACCAGGCCCTGAAGCTGAAGGACGGCGGCCACTACC
TGGTGGAGTTCAAGACCATCTACATGGCCAAGAAGCCCGTGCAACTGCCCGGCTACTACTACGTGGACAC
CAAGCTGGACATCACCTCCCACAACGAGGACTACACCATCGTGGAACAGTACGAGCGCTCCGAGGGCCGC
CACCACCTGTTCCTGTACGGCATGGACGAGCTGTACAAGTCCGGAGATAACGGAAGCGGAGCCACTAACT
TCTCCCTGTTGAAACAAGCAGGGGATGTCGAAGAGAATCCCGGGCCATCTAGAATGGCCCCCAAGAAGAA
GAGGAAGGTGGTGAGCAAGGGCGAGGAGGTCATCAAAGAGTTCATGCGCTTCAAGGTGCGCATGGAGGGC
TCCATGAACGGCCACGAGTTCGAGATCGAGGGCGAGGGCGAGGGCCGCCCCTACGAGGGCACCCAGACCG
CCAAGCTGAAGGTGACCAAGGGCGGCCCCCTGCCCTTCGCCTGGGACATCCTGTCCCCCCAGTTCATGTA
CGGCTCCAAGGCGTACGTGAAGCACCCCGCCGACATCCCCGATTACAAGAAGCTGTCCTTCCCCGAGGGC
TTCAAGTGGGAGCGCGTGATGAACTTCGAGGACGGCGGTCTGGTGACCGTGACCCAGGACTCCTCCCTGC
AGGACGGCACGCTGATCTACAAGGTGAAGATGCGCGGCACCAACTTCCCCCCCGACGGCCCCGTAATGCA
GAAGAAGACCATGGGCTGGGAGGCCTCCACCGAGCGCCTGTACCCCCGCGACGGCGTGCTGAAGGGCGAG
ATCCACCAGGCCCTGAAGCTGAAGGACGGCGGCCACTACCTGGTGGAGTTCAAGACCATCTACATGGCCA
AGAAGCCCGTGCAACTGCCCGGCTACTACTACGTGGACACCAAGCTGGACATCACCTCCCACAACGAGGA
CTACACCATCGTGGAACAGTACGAGCGCTCCGAGGGCCGCCACCACCTGTTCCTGTACGGCATGGACGAG
CTGTACAAGTAAGTCGACGGCGCGCCCCACCCCTGCAGGGAATTCGATATCAAGCTTATCGATAATCAAC
CTCTGGATTACAAAATTTGTGAAAGATTGACTGGTATTCTTAACTATGTTGCTCCTTTTACGCTATGTGG
ATACGCTGCTTTAATGCCTTTGTATCATGCTATTGCTTCCCGTATGGCTTTCATTTTCTCCTCCTTGTAT
AAATCCTGGTTGCTGTCTCTTTATGAGGAGTTGTGGCCCGTTGTCAGGCAACGTGGCGTGGTGTGCACTG
TGTTTGCTGACGCAACCCCCACTGGTTGGGGCATTGCCACCACCTGTCAGCTCCTTTCCGGGACTTTCGC
TTTCCCCCTCCCTATTGCCACGGCGGAACTCATCGCCGCCTGCCTTGCCCGCTGCTGGACAGGGGCTCGG
CTGTTGGGCACTGACAATTCCGTGGTGTTGTCGGGGAAATCATCGTCCTTTCCTTGGCTGCTCGCCTATG
TTGCCACCTGGATTCTGCGCGGGACGTCCTTCTGCTACGTCCCTTCGGCCCTCAATCCAGCGGACCTTCC
TTCCCGCGGCCTGCTGCCGGCTCTGCGGCCTCTTCCGCGTCTTCGCCTTCGCCCTCAGACGAGTCGGATC
TCCCTTTGGGCCGCCTCCCCGCATCGATACCGAGCGCTGCTCGAGAGATCTGTGATAGCGGCCATCAAGC
TGGCCGCGACTCTAGATCATAATCAGCCATACCACATTTGTAGAGGTTTTACTTGCTTTAAAAAACCTCC
CACACCTCCCCCTGAACCTGAAACATAAAATGAATGCAATTGTTGTTGTTAACTTGTTTATTGCAGCTTA
TAATGGTTACAAATAAAGCAATAGCATCACAAATTTCACAAATAAAGCATTTTTTTCACTGCATTCTAGT
TGTGGTTTGTCCAAACTCATCAATGTATCAGCTTATCGATACCGCATGCACGTGCGGACCGAGCGGCCGC
AGGAACCCCTAGTGATGGAGTTGGCCACTCCCTCTCTGCGCGCTCGCTCGCTCACTGAGGCCGGGCGACC
AAAGGTCGCCCGACGCCCGGGCTTTGCCCGGGCGGCCTCAGTGAGCGAGCGAGCGCGCAGCTGCCTGCAG
GGGCGCCTGATGCGGTATTTTCTCCTTACGCATCTGTGCGGTATTTCACACCGCATA
[95 nt withheld, positions 3418-3512]
T
[46 nt withheld, positions 3514-3559]
C
[141 nt withheld, positions 3561-3701]
CCTTTGACGTTGGAGTCCACGTTCTTT
[37 nt withheld, positions 3729-3765]
ACTCTATCTCGGGCTATTCTTTTGATTTATAAGGGATTTTGCCGATTTCGGTCTATTGGTTAAAAAATGA
GCTGATTTAACAAAAATTTAACGCGAATTTTAACAAAATATTAACGTTTACAATTTTATGGTGCACTCTC
AGTACAATCTGCTCTGATGCCGCATAGTTAAGCCAGCCCCGACACCCGCCAACACCCGCTGACGCGCCCT
GACGGGCTTGTCTGCTCCCGGCATCCGCTTACAGACAAGCTGTGACCGTCTCCGGGAGCTGCATGTGTCA
GAGGTTTTCACCGTCATCACCGAAACGCGCGAGACGAAAGGGCCTCGTGATACGCCTATTTTTATAGGTT
AATGTCATGATAATAATGGTTTCTTAGACGTCAGGTGGCACTTTTCGGGGAAATGTGCGCGGAACCCCTA
TTTGTTTATTTTTCTAAATACATTCAAATATGTATCCGCTCATGAGACAATAACCCTGATAAATGCTTCA
ATAATATTGAAAAAGGAAGAGTATGAGTATTCAACATTTCCGTGTCGCCCTTATTCCCTTTTTTGCGGCA
TTTTGCCTTCCTGTTTTTGCTCACCCAGAAACGCTGGTGAAAGTAAAAGATGCTGAAGATCAGTTGGGTG
CACGAGTGGGTTACATCGAACTGGATCTCAACAGCGGTAAGATCCTTGAGAGTTTTCGCCCCGAAGAACG
TTTTCCAATGATGAGCACTTTTAAAGTTCTGCTATGTGGCGCGGTATTATCCCGTATTGACGCCGGGCAA
GAGCAACTCGGTCGCCGCATACACTATTCTCAGAATGACTTGGTTGAGTACTCACCAGTCACAGAAAAGC
ATCTTACGGATGGCATGACAGTAAGAGAATTATGCAGTGCTGCCATAACCATGAGTGATAACACTGCGGC
CAACTTACTTCTGACAACGATCGGAGGACCGAAGGAGCTAACCGCTTTTTTGCACAACATGGGGGATCAT
GTAACTCGCCTTGATCGTTGGGAACCGGAGCTGAATGAAGCCATACCAAACGACGAGCGTGACACCACGA
TGCCTGTAGCAATGGCAACAACGTTGCGCAAACTATTAACTGGCGAACTACTTACTCTAGCTTCCCGGCA
ACAATTAATAGACTGGATGGAGGCGGATAAAGTTGCAGGACCACTTCTGCGCTCGGCCCTTCCGGCTGGC
TGGTTTATTGCTGATAAATCTGGAGCCGGTGAGCGTGGGTCTCGCGGTATCATTGCAGCACTGGGGCCAG
ATGGTAAGCCCTCCCGTATCGTAGTTATCTACACGACGGGGAGTCAGGCAACTATGGATGAACGAAATAG
ACAGATCGCTGAGATAGGTGCCTCACTGATTAAGCATTGGTAACTGTCAGACCAAGTTTACTCATATATA
CTTTAGATTGATTTAAAACTTCATTTTTAATTTAAAAGGATCTAGGTGAAGATCCTTTTTGATAATCTCA
TGACCAAAATCCCTTAACGTGAGTTTTCGTTCCACTGAGCGTCAGACCCCGTAGAAAAGATCAAAGGATC
TTCTTGAGATCCTTTTTTTCTGCGCGTAATCTGCTGCTTGCAAACAAAAAAACCACCGCTACCAGCGGTG
GTTTGTTTGCCGGATCAAGAGCTACCAACTCTTTTTCCGAAGGTAACTGGCTTCAGCAGAGCGCAGATAC
CAAATACTGTTCTTCTAGTGTAGCCGTAGTTAGGCCACCACTTCAAGAACTCTGTAGCACCGCCTACATA
CCTCGCTCTGCTAATCCTGTTACCAGTGGCTGCTGCCAGTGGCGATAAGTCGTGTCTTACCGGGTTGGAC
TCAAGACGATAGTTACCGGATAAGGCGCAGCGGTCGGGCTGAACGGGGGGTTCGTGCACACAGCCCAGCT
TGGAGCGAACGACCTACACCGAACTGAGATACCTACAGCGTGAGCTATGAGAAAGCGCCACGCTTCCCGA
AGGGAGAAAGGCGGACAGGTATCCGGTAAGCGGCAGGGTCGGAACAGGAGAGCGCACGAGGGAGCTTCCA
GGGGGAAACGCCTGGTATCTTTATAGTCCTGTCGGGTTTCGCCACCTCTGACTTGAGCGTCGATTTTTGT
GATGCTCGTCAGGGGGGCGGAGCCTATGGAAAAACGCCAGCAACGCGGCCTTTTTACGGTTCCTGGCCTT
TTGCTGGCCTTTTGCTCACATGT
Features (pLannotate 1.2.2; 17 found; start..end, strand, type, name):
     12..39      +  repeat_region  AAV2 ITR (fragment): inverted terminal repeat of adeno-associated virus serotype 2 inverted
     68..95      +  repeat_region  AAV2 ITR (fragment): inverted terminal repeat of adeno-associated virus serotype 2 inverted
    577..709     +  intron         chimeric intron: chimera between introns from human β-globin and immunoglobulin heavy chain genes
    738..1439    +  CDS            dTomato: dTomato is a basic (constitutively fluorescent) orange fluorescent protein published in 2004, derived from Discosoma sp.. It is reported to be a somewhat slowly-maturing dimer with low acid sensitivity.
   1549..2249    +  CDS            dTomato (fragment): dimeric variant of DsRed fluorescent protein (Shaner et al., 2004) mammalian codon-optimized
   2279..2304    +  misc_feature   MCS (fragment): pBluescript multiple cloning site
   2304..2892    +  misc_feature   WPRE: woodchuck hepatitis virus posttranscriptional regulatory element
   2955..3038    +  CDS            large T antigen (fragment): large T antigen from SV40 (simian virus 40)
   3061..3142    +  polyA_signal   SV40 poly(A) signal: SV40 polyadenylation signal
   3221..3361    +  repeat_region  AAV2 ITR: inverted terminal repeat of adeno-associated virus serotype 2 inverted
   3366..3417    -  misc_feature   bom (fragment): basis of mobility region from pBR322
   3436..3891    +  rep_origin     f1 ori (sequence partly withheld): f1 bacteriophage origin of replication; arrow indicates direction of (+) strand synthesis
   3892..3941    -  misc_feature   bom (fragment): basis of mobility region from pBR322
   4043..4078    -  CDS            rop (fragment): Rop protein, which maintains plasmids at low copy number; rop
   4173..4277    +  promoter       AmpR promoter: bla
   4278..5138    +  CDS            AmpR: β-lactamase; bla; confers resistance to ampicillin, carbenicillin, and related antibiotics
   5309..5897    +  rep_origin     ori: high-copy-number ColE1/pMB1/pBR322/pUC origin of replication
