[The description below was written by a language model from this plasmid's Addgene catalogue record and pLannotate feature annotations shown in this document.]
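Description:
pAAV-S5E4-dTom-nlsdTom is an adeno-associated virus transfer plasmid, built by Gibson cloning on the AAV-Dlx-GFP backbone, for expressing the red-orange fluorescent protein dTomato in parvalbumin (PV) cortical interneurons under the control of the E4 regulatory element. In bacteria it is carried as a high-copy plasmid with a ColE1/pUC-type origin and is selected through the β-lactamase (AmpR) gene and its promoter. An f1 phage origin and small remnants of pBR322 bom and rop sequence are also annotated in the backbone.

The 5,958-nt annotated sequence places the expression cassette between AAV2 inverted terminal repeats, which are the cis elements needed for replication and packaging of the genome into AAV particles. The right ITR is annotated in full, while the left one is detected only as two short fragments. The E4 enhancer and any associated minimal promoter are not annotated; they presumably lie in the unannotated stretch between the left ITR and the chimeric β-globin/immunoglobulin intron, but the feature table does not confirm this. Downstream of the intron are two dTomato coding regions in tandem, separated by about a hundred unannotated nucleotides. Going by the insert name, the second copy carries a nuclear localization signal, which would give both cytoplasmic and nuclear labelling, although the nature of the linker between the two copies is not recorded. A WPRE follows to enhance transcript stability and expression, and an SV40 polyadenylation signal terminates the transcript.

The record lists mouse as the insert species, which probably refers to the regulatory element since dTomato derives from Discosoma. The construct is used to produce recombinant AAV for enhancer-driven fluorescent labelling of PV interneurons without transgenic lines, and the associated work applied such vectors in mice, non-human primates and humans.
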