Addgene plasmid #135639: pAAV-S5E4-dTom-nlsdTom
Purpose: AAV vector to drive the expression of dTomato in PV cortical interneuronsunder the control of the E4 regulatory element
Depositing lab: Jordane Dimidschstein. Depositing organization: Broad Institute. Publication: Viral manipulation of functionally distinct interneurons in mice, non-human primates and humans. Vormstein-Schneider D, Lin JD, Pelkey KA, Chittajallu R, Guo B, Arias-Garcia MA, Allaway K, Sakopoulos S, Schneider G, Stevenson O, Vergara J, Sharma J, Zhang Q, Franken TP, Smith J, Ibrahim LA, M Astro KJ, Sabri E, Huang S, Favuzzi E, Burbridge T, Xu Q, Guo L, Vogel I, Sanchez V, Saldi GA, Gorissen BL, Yuan X, Zaghloul KA, Devinsky O, Sabatini BL, Batista-Brito R, Reynolds J, Feng G, Fu Z, McBain CJ, Fishell G, Dimidschstein J. Nat Neurosci. 2020 Dec;23(12):1629-1636. doi: 10.1038/s41593-020-0692-9. Epub 2020 Aug 17. PubMed 32807948.
Backbone
  Vector backbone: AAV-Dlx-GFP
  Vector type: AAV
Growth in bacteria
  Bacterial resistance: Ampicillin, 100 μg/mL
  Growth temperature: 37°C
  Growth strain: NEB Stable
  Copy number: High Copy
Gene/Insert
  Gene/Insert name: dTom-nlsdTom
  Species: M. musculus (mouse)
  Mutation: None
  Cloning method: Gibson Cloning
Terms and licenses: Academic/Nonprofit Terms; Industry Terms: Not Available to Industry
Depositor comments: Please visit https://www.biorxiv.org/content/10.1101/808170v1 for BioRxiv preprint
How to cite: pAAV-S5E4-dTom-nlsdTom was a gift from Jordane Dimidschstein (Addgene plasmid # 135639 ; http://n2t.net/addgene:135639 ; RRID:Addgene_135639)
